>Addgene plasmid #40000 | EKAR2G_design2_mTFP_105_Venus_157 | depositor partial sequence | sequence record 50848 | Biosensor
CCATGGCACACCATCACCACCATCACGGGAGCGGGGAGCAGAAACTAATATCAGAGGAGGATCTTGGCTC
AGGAACCGGTAGATCTGGGCACATGGCGGACGAGGAGAAGCTGCCGCCCGGCTGGGAGAAGCGCATGAGC
CGCAGCTCAGGCCGAGTGTACTACTTCAACCACATCACTAACGCCAGCCAGTGGGAGCGGCCCAGCGGCA
ACAGCAGCAGTGGTGGCAAAAACGGGCAGGGGGAGCCTGCCAGGAAGCTGCGCATTCTGCAGTCGACTAG
GGAGCAAGGGCTTGTGGGATCCGAGGACAAGGGCATCGTGAAGGTGAAGTCCGACATCTCCATGGAGGAG
GACTCCTTCATCTACGAGATACACCTCAAGGGCGAGAACTTCCCCCCCAACGGCCCCGTGATGCAGAAGA
AGACCACCGGCTGGGACGCCTCCACCGAGAGGATGTACGTGCGCGACGGCGTGCTGAAGGGCGACGTCAA
GCACAAGCTGCTGCTGGAGGGCGGCGGCCACCACCGCGTTGACTTCAAGACCATCTACAGGGCCAAGAAG
GCGGTGAAGCTGCCCGACTATCACTTTGTGGACCACCGCATCGAGATCCTGAACCACGACAAGGACTACA
ACAAGGTGACCGTTTACGAGAGCGCCGTGGCCCGCAACTCCACCGACGGCATGGACGAGCTGTACAAGGG
TGCTAGCGGAGGAATGGTGAGCAAGGGCGAGGAGACCACAATGGGCGTAATCAAGCCCGACATGAAGATC
AAGCTGAAGATGGAGGGCAACGTGAATGGCCACGCCTTCGTGATCGAGGGCGAGGGCGAGGGCAAGCCCT
ACGACGGCACCAACACCATCAACCTGGAGGTGAAGGAGGGAGCCCCCCTGCCCTTCTCCTACGACATTCT
GACCACCGCGTTCGCCTACGGCAACAGGGCCTTCACCAAGTACCCCGACGACATCCCCAACTACTTCAAG
CAGTCCTTCCCCGAGGGCTACTCTTGGGAGCGCACCATGACCTTCTCCGGAACTTCTGGTTCTGGTAAAC
CTGGTTCTGGTGAAGGTTCTACTAAAGCGGCCGCGATGCAGAAGAACGGCATCAAGGCCAACTTCAAGAT
CCGCCACAACATCGAGGACGGCGGCGTGCAGCTCGCCGACCACTACCAGCAGAACACCCCCATCGGCGAC
GGCCCCGTGCTGCTGCCCGACAACCACTACCTGAGCTACCAGTCCGCCCTGAGCAAAGACCCCAACGAGA
AGCGCGATCACATGGTCCTGCTGGAGTTCGTGACCGCCGCCGGGATCACTCTCGGCATGGACGAGCTGTA
CAAGGGTGGCAGCGGTGGCATGGTGAGCAAGGGCGAGGAGCTGTTCACCGGGGTGGTGCCCATCCTGGTC
GAGCTGGACGGCGACGTAAACGGCCACAAGTTCAGCGTGTCCGGCGAGGGCGAGGGCGATGCCACCTACG
GCAAGCTGACCCTGAAGCTGATCTGCACCACCGGCAAGCTGCCCGTGCCCTGGCCCACCCTCGTGACCAC
CCTGGGCTACGGCCTGATGTGCTTCGCCCGCTACCCCGACCACATGAAGCAGCACGACTTCTTCAAGTCC
GCCATGCCCGAAGGCTACGTCCAGGAGCGCACCATCTTCTTCAAGGACGACGGCAACTACAAGACCCGCG
CCGAGGTGAAGTTCGAGGGCGACACCCTGGTGAACCGCATCGAGCTGAAGGGCATCGACTTCAAGGAGGA
CGGCAACATCCTGGGGCACAAGCTGGAGTACAACTACAACAGCCACAACGTCTATATCACCGCCGACAAG
GGTACCGCTGACCAACTGACTGAAGAGTGGTCGACGGTACAGCGGACCGCGCCTGACGTACCACGTACAC
CAGTAGGAAAGGCAAAGCTTTCATTCCAATTCCCGCGGGCGCGGGATATCCTTCAAAAAAAACTTGAAGA
ACTTGAACTTGACGAATGAGATATCTGACTCGAG
