>Addgene plasmid #40000 | EKAR2G_design2_mTFP_105_Venus_157 | addgene partial sequence | sequence record 54685 | pTriExUP 5'-GGTTATTGTGCTGTCTCATCA-3'
ATACGACTCACTATAGGGGAATTGTGAGCGGATAACAATTCCCCGGAGTTAATCCGGGACCTTTAATTCA
ACCCAACACAATATATTATAGTTAAATAAGAATTATTATCAAATCATTTGTATATTAATTAAAATACTAT
ACTGTAAATTACATTTTATTTACAATCAAAGGAGATATACCATGGCACACCATCACCACCATCACGGGAG
CGGGGAGCAGAAACTAATATCAGAGGAGGATCTTGGCTCAGGAACCGGTAGATCTGGGCACATGGCGGAC
GAGGAGAAGCTGCCGCCCGGCTGGGAGAAGCGCATGAGCCGCAGCTCAGGCCGAGTGTACTACTTCAACC
ACATCACTAACGCCAGCCAGTGGGAGCGGCCCAGCGGCAACAGCAGCAGTGGTGGCAAAAACGGGCAGGG
GGAGCCTGCCAGGAAGCTGCGCATTCTGCAGTCGACTAGGGAGCAAGGGCTTGTGGGATCCGAGGACAAG
GGCATCGTGAAGGTGAAGTCCGACATCTCCATGGAGGAGGACTCCTTCATCTACGAGATACACCTCAAGG
GCGAGAACTTCCCCCCCAACGGCCCCGTGATGCAGAAGAAGACCACCGGCTGGGACGCCTCCACCGAGAG
GATGTACGTGCGCGACGGCGTGCTGAAGGGCGACGTCAAGCACAAGCTGCTGCTGGAGGGCGGCGGCCAC
CACCGCGTTGACTTCAAGACCATCTACAGGGCCAAGAAGGCGGTGAAGCTGCCCGACTATCACTTTGTGG
ACCACCGCATCGAGATCCTGAACCACGACAAGGACTACAACAAGGTGACCGTTTACGAGAGCGCCGTGGC
CCGCAACTCCACCGACGGCATGGACGAGCTGTACA
