>Addgene plasmid #40000 | EKAR2G_design2_mTFP_105_Venus_157 | addgene partial sequence | sequence record 54784 | pTriExDOWN 5'-TCGATCTCAGTGGTATTTGTG-3'
ACCTTCTGATAGGCAGCCTGCACCTGAGGTTAATCACTTAGTGATGGTGATGGTGATGGTGGTGCTCGAG
TCAGATATCTCATTCGTCAAGTTCAAGTTCTTCAAGTTTTTTTTGAAGGATATCCCGCGCCCGCGGGAAT
TGGAATGAAAGCTTTGCCTTTCCTACTGGTGTACGTGGTACGTCAGGCGCGGTCCGCTGTACCGTCGACC
ACTCTTCAGTCAGTTGGTCAGCGGTACCCTTGTCGGCGGTGATATAGACGTTGTGGCTGTTGTAGTTGTA
CTCCAGCTTGTGCCCCAGGATGTTGCCGTCCTCCTTGAAGTCGATGCCCTTCAGCTCGATGCGGTTCACC
AGGGTGTCGCCCTCGAACTTCACCTCGGCGCGGGTCTTGTAGTTGCCGTCGTCCTTGAAGAAGATGGTGC
GCTCCTGGACGTAGCCTTCGGGCATGGCGGACTTGAAGAAGTCGTGCTGCTTCATGTGGTCGGGGTAGCG
GGCGAAGCACATCAGGCCGTAGCCCAGGGTGGTCACGAGGGTGGGCCAGGGCACGGGCAGCTTGCCGGTG
GTGCAGATCAGCTTCAGGGTCAGCTTGCCGTAGGTGGCATCGCCCTCGCCCTCGCCGGACACGCTGAACT
TGTGGCCGTTTACGTCGCCGTCCAGCTCGACCAGGATGGGCACCACCCCGGTGAACAGCTCCTCGCCCTT
GCTCACCATGCCACCGCTGCCACCCTTGTACAGCTCGTCCATGCCGAGAGTGATCCCGGCGGCGGTCACG
AACTCCAGCAGGACCATGTGATCGCGCTTCTCGTTGGGGTCTTTGCTCAGG
