>Addgene plasmid #40000 | EKAR2G_design2_mTFP_105_Venus_157 | addgene partial sequence | sequence record 55407 | EGFP-N 5'-CGTCGCCGTCCAGCTCGACCAG-3'
ACCATGCCACCGCTGCCACCCTTGTACAGCTCGTCCATGCCGAGAGTGATCCCGGCGGCGGTCACGAACT
CCAGCAGGACCATGTGATCGCGCTTCTCGTTGGGGTCTTTGCTCAGGGCGGACTGGTAGCTCAGGTAGTG
GTTGTCGGGCAGCAGCACGGGGCCGTCGCCGATGGGGGTGTTCTGCTGGTAGTGGTCGGCGAGCTGCACG
CCGCCGTCCTCGATGTTGTGGCGGATCTTGAAGTTGGCCTTGATGCCGTTCTTCTGCATGGCGGCCGCTT
TAGTAGAACCTTCACCAGAACCAGGTTTACCAGAACCAGAAGTTCCGGAGAAGGTCATGGTGCGCTCCCA
AGAGTAGCCCTCGGGGAAGGACTGCTTGAAGTAGTTGGGGATGTCGTCGGGGTACTTGGTGAAGGCCCTG
TTGCCGTAGGCGAACGCGGTGGTCAGAATGTCGTAGGAGAAGGGCAGGGGGGCTCCCTCCTTCACCTCCA
GGTTGATGGTGTTGGTGCCGTCGTAGGGCTTGCCCTCGCCCTCGCCCTCGATCACGAAGGCGTGGCCATT
CACGTTGCCCTCCATCTTCAGCTTGATCTTCATGTCGGGCTTGATTACGCCCATTGTGGTCTCCTCGCCC
TTGCTCACCATTCCTCCGCTAGCACCCTTGTACAGCTCGTCCATGCCGTCGGTGGAGTTGCGGGCCACGG
CGCTCTCGTAAACGGTCACCTTGTTGTAGTCCTTGTCGTGGTTCAGGATCTCGATGCGGTGGTCCACAAA
GTGATAGTCGGGCAGCTTCACCGCCTTCTTGGCCCTGTA
