[The description below was written by a language model from this plasmid's Addgene catalogue record.]
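Description:
EKAR2G_design2_mTFP_105_Venus_157 is a roughly 6.9 kb expression plasmid built on the Novagen pTriEx4 backbone (about 4.9 kb), a multi-host vector catalogued here for mammalian, bacterial and insect expression. It is maintained in E. coli as a high-copy plasmid under ampicillin selection. No feature table accompanies the record, so the origin of replication and any other backbone elements are not itemised.

The payload is a synthetic insert of about 2 kb encoding an ERK activity reporter, cloned between PacI and XhoI sites that both remain intact, and carrying an N-terminal His-Myc tag that can serve for purification or immunodetection. The recorded promoter is CMV, which drives strong constitutive expression in mammalian cells. The construct name indicates a second-generation EKAR sensor ("design 2") pairing mTFP as the FRET donor with Venus as the acceptor. The numbers 105 and 157 most likely designate particular circularly permuted variants of each fluorophore, although the record does not define them explicitly. In sensors of this class, phosphorylation of a substrate element by ERK changes the conformation of the protein and therefore the energy transfer between the two fluorescent proteins, giving a ratiometric readout of kinase activity. The exact sensing-module composition is not stated in the record.

The plasmid belongs to a toolkit for generating and optimising sensitive FRET biosensors, in which fluorophore variants and sensor topologies are systematically varied. Part of it derives from an earlier published genetically encoded ERK sensor. It is typically used for live-cell imaging of ERK signalling dynamics in time and space.
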