Addgene plasmid #40000: EKAR2G_design2_mTFP_105_Venus_157
Depositing lab: Olivier Pertz. Depositing organization: University of Basel. Publication: A Versatile Toolkit to Produce Sensitive FRET Biosensors to Visualize Signaling in Time and Space. Fritz RD, Letzelter M, Reimann A, Martin K, Fusco L, Ritsma L, Ponsioen B, Fluri E, Schulte-Merker S, van Rheenen J, Pertz O. Sci Signal. 2013 Jul 23;6(285):rs12. doi: 10.1126/scisignal.2004135. PubMed 23882122.
Backbone
  Vector backbone: pTriEx4
  Backbone manufacturer: Novagen
  Backbone size w/o insert (bp): 4900
  Total vector size (bp): 6900
  Vector type: Mammalian Expression, Bacterial Expression, Insect Expression
Growth in bacteria
  Bacterial resistance: Ampicillin, 100 μg/mL
  Growth temperature: 37°C
  Growth strain: Top10
  Copy number: High Copy
Gene/Insert
  Gene/Insert name: Erk activity reporter
  Species: Synthetic
  Insert size (bp): 1994
  Promoter: CMV
  Tag / fusion protein: His-Myc (N terminal on insert)
  Cloning method: Restriction Enzyme; 5′ cloning site PacI (not destroyed); 3′ cloning site XhoI (not destroyed)
  Sequencing primers: 5′ ctggttattgtgctgtctc; 3′ tcagtggtatttgtga
Resource information
  A portion of this plasmid was derived from a plasmid made by: Karel Svoboda, Janelia Farm Research Campus, Howard Hughes Medical Institute, Ashburn
Terms and licenses: Academic/Nonprofit Terms; Industry Terms: Not Available to Industry
Depositor comments: A genetically encoded fluorescent sensor of ERK activity. 2008. PNAS 205(49)
How to cite: EKAR2G_design2_mTFP_105_Venus_157 was a gift from Olivier Pertz (Addgene plasmid # 40000 ; http://n2t.net/addgene:40000 ; RRID:Addgene_40000)
